Addgene plasmid #179293: pHis6-SUMO-g0s2
Purpose: E. coli expression plasmid (T7 promoter) for full-length human G0S2 with N-terminal His6 + SUMO + TEV protease cleavage site
Depositing lab: Debra Hansen. Depositing organization: Arizona State University. Publication: Biophysical characterization and a roadmap towards the NMR solution structure of G0S2, a key enzyme in non-alcoholic fatty liver disease. Moran MW, Ramirez EP, Zook JD, Saarinen AM, Baravati B, Goode MR, Laloudakis V, Kaschner EK, Olson TL, Craciunescu FM, Hansen DT, Liu J, Fromme P. PLoS One. 2021 Jul 14;16(7):e0249164. doi: 10.1371/journal.pone.0249164. eCollection 2021. PubMed 34260600.
Backbone
  Vector backbone: pET His6 Sumo TEV LIC (2S-T) Addgene # 29711
  Backbone manufacturer: Addgene
  Backbone size w/o insert (bp): 5103
  Total vector size (bp): 5421
  Modifications to backbone: none
  Vector type: Bacterial Expression
Growth in bacteria
  Bacterial resistance: Ampicillin, 100 μg/mL
  Growth temperature: 37°C
  Growth strain: DH5alpha
  Copy number: Low Copy
Gene/Insert
  Gene/Insert name: G0S2 (alt name: G0/G1 switch regulatory protein 2)
  Species: H. sapiens (human)
  Insert size (bp): 318
  Mutation: full-length G0S2, residues 1-103 from accession number NP_056529.1; optimized DNA sequence
  GenBank ID: NP_056529.1
  Entrez Gene: G0S2
  Promoter: T7
  Tag / fusion protein: His6 + SUMO + TEV protease cleavage site (N terminal on backbone)
  Cloning method: Restriction Enzyme; 5′ cloning site SspI (destroyed during cloning); 3′ cloning site SspI (destroyed during cloning)
  Sequencing primers: 5′ T7, TAATACGACTCACTATAGGG; 3′ T7 Terminal, GCTAGTTATTGCTCAGCGG
Resource information
  A portion of this plasmid was derived from a plasmid made by: The insert had been ordered from GenScript as an E. coli expression-optimized synthetic DNA.
Terms and licenses: Academic/Nonprofit Terms; Industry Terms: Not Available to Industry
Depositor comments: Protein sequence is MKSS + HHHHHH + GSSMAS + SUMO (aa1-98 of NP_010798.1) + IE + TEV protease cleavage (ENLYFQ*S; * = cleavage site) + N + human G0S2 (G0/G1 switch protein 2; accession number NP_056529.1) + L. Confers ampicillin-resistance. Backbone vector is pET His6 Sumo TEV LIC (2S-T) Addgene # 29711. Construct design by James Zook. Cloning by Felicia M. Craciunescu and Debra T. Hansen. Publication: Moran et al 2021 PLoS One 16, e0249164, https://doi.org/10.1371/journal.pone.0249164
How to cite: pHis6-SUMO-g0s2 was a gift from Debra Hansen (Addgene plasmid # 179293 ; http://n2t.net/addgene:179293 ; RRID:Addgene_179293)
