[The description below was written by a language model from this plasmid's Addgene catalogue record and pLannotate feature annotations shown in this document.]
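Description:
pHis6-SUMO-g0s2 is a bacterial expression plasmid for producing full-length human G0S2 (G0/G1 switch regulatory protein 2, residues 1-103) in E. coli. It is built on the pET His6 Sumo TEV LIC (2S-T) backbone, with a total size of about 5.4 kb. The plasmid replicates from a ColE1/pBR322-type origin and also carries the bom region and the rop gene. The rop gene holds copy number down, consistent with the low-copy designation in the record. Selection is by ampicillin through the bla β-lactamase gene and its own promoter. The annotated tetracycline-resistance fragments and tet promoter that flank the expression cassette appear to be interrupted pBR322-derived remnants rather than a working marker.

The expression cassette is driven by a T7 promoter followed by the phage T7 gene 10 ribosome binding site, and it ends at a T7 terminator. It therefore needs a host that supplies T7 RNA polymerase. The open reading frame encodes, in order, an N-terminal His6 tag, yeast SUMO (Smt3, residues 1-98), a TEV protease cleavage site and G0S2, with short linker residues at the junctions. The G0S2 coding sequence is a synthetic, E. coli-optimized 318 bp insert placed at the SspI site, which was destroyed during cloning. The His6 tag allows metal-affinity purification, and SUMO is commonly used to improve expression and solubility. TEV cleavage removes both tags, leaving only a couple of extra residues at the N terminus of G0S2. A short fragment annotated downstream as a T7 gene 10B-derived solubility tag lies after the G0S2 coding region and, judging by the depositor's stated protein sequence, is not part of the fusion.

The associated publication concerns biophysical characterization of G0S2 and groundwork towards an NMR solution structure, so the plasmid serves to make recombinant protein for such studies.
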