Features (pLannotate 1.2.2; 17 found; start..end, strand, type, name):
    104..208     +  promoter       AmpR promoter: bla
    209..1069    +  CDS            AmpR: β-lactamase; bla; confers resistance to ampicillin, carbenicillin, and related antibiotics
   1240..1828    +  rep_origin     ori: high-copy-number ColE1/pMB1/pBR322/pUC origin of replication
   2014..2153    -  misc_feature   bom: basis of mobility region from pBR322
   2255..2446    -  CDS            rop: Rop protein, which maintains plasmids at low copy number; rop
   2463..2843    +  CDS            YPB1_ECOLX: Protein predicted: Swiss-Prot protein existence level 4. From Escherichia coli.
   3085..3985    -  CDS            TcR (fragment): tetracycline efflux protein; tet; confers resistance to tetracycline
   4007..4025    +  promoter       T7 promoter: promoter for bacteriophage T7 RNA polymerase
   4114..4136    +  RBS            RBS: efficient ribosome binding site from bacteriophage T7 gene 10 (Olins and Rangwala, 1989)
   4156..4173    +  CDS            6xHis: 6xHis affinity tag
   4192..4484    +  CDS            SUMO (fragment): cleavable ubiquitin-like protein tag; S. cerevisiae SMT3 (truncated)
   4492..4508    +  CDS            TEV site (fragment): tobacco etch virus (TEV) protease recognition and cleavage site
   4516..4824    +  CDS            G0S2: G0S2_HUMAN - Experimental evidence at protein level: Swiss-Prot protein existence level 1. Promotes apoptosis by binding to BCL2, hence preventing the formation of protective BCL2-BAX heterodimers. From Homo sapiens (Human).
   4911..4960    +  CDS            SET1 (fragment): solubility-enhancement tag derived from T7 phage gene 10B
   4968..5015    +  terminator     T7 terminator: transcription terminator for bacteriophage T7 RNA polymerase
   5041..5333    -  CDS            TcR (fragment): tetracycline efflux protein; tet; confers resistance to tetracycline
   5381..5409    -  promoter       tet promoter: E. coli promoter for tetracycline efflux protein gene
>Addgene plasmid #179293 | pHis6-SUMO-g0s2 | addgene full sequence | sequence record 354916 | Addgene NGS Result
TTCTTGAAGACGAAAGGGCCTCGTGATACGCCTATTTTTATAGGTTAATGTCATGATAATAATGGTTTCT
TAGACGTCAGGTGGCACTTTTCGGGGAAATGTGCGCGGAACCCCTATTTGTTTATTTTTCTAAATACATT
CAAATATGTATCCGCTCATGAGACAATAACCCTGATAAATGCTTCAATAACATTGAAAAAGGAAGAGTAT
GAGTATTCAACATTTCCGTGTCGCCCTTATTCCCTTTTTTGCGGCATTTTGCCTTCCTGTTTTTGCTCAC
CCAGAAACGCTGGTGAAAGTAAAAGATGCTGAAGATCAGTTGGGTGCACGAGTGGGTTACATCGAACTGG
ATCTCAACAGCGGTAAGATCCTTGAGAGTTTTCGCCCCGAAGAACGTTTTCCAATGATGAGCACTTTTAA
AGTTCTGCTATGTGGCGCGGTATTATCCCGTGTTGACGCCGGGCAAGAGCAACTCGGTCGCCGCATACAC
TATTCTCAGAATGACTTGGTTGAGTACTCACCAGTCACAGAAAAGCATCTTACGGATGGCATGACAGTAA
GAGAATTATGCAGTGCTGCCATAACCATGAGTGATAACACTGCGGCCAACTTACTTCTGACAACGATCGG
AGGACCGAAGGAGCTAACCGCTTTTTTGCACAACATGGGGGATCATGTAACTCGCCTTGATCGTTGGGAA
CCGGAGCTGAATGAAGCCATACCAAACGACGAGCGTGACACCACGATGCCTGCAGCAATGGCAACAACGT
TGCGCAAACTATTAACTGGCGAACTACTTACTCTAGCTTCCCGGCAACAATTAATAGACTGGATGGAGGC
GGATAAAGTTGCAGGACCACTTCTGCGCTCGGCCCTTCCGGCTGGCTGGTTTATTGCTGATAAATCTGGA
GCCGGTGAGCGTGGGTCTCGCGGTATCATTGCAGCACTGGGGCCAGATGGTAAGCCCTCCCGTATCGTAG
TTATCTACACGACGGGGAGTCAGGCAACTATGGATGAACGAAATAGACAGATCGCTGAGATAGGTGCCTC
ACTGATTAAGCATTGGTAACTGTCAGACCAAGTTTACTCATATATACTTTAGATTGATTTAAAACTTCAT
TTTTAATTTAAAAGGATCTAGGTGAAGATCCTTTTTGATAATCTCATGACCAAAATCCCTTAACGTGAGT
TTTCGTTCCACTGAGCGTCAGACCCCGTAGAAAAGATCAAAGGATCTTCTTGAGATCCTTTTTTTCTGCG
CGTAATCTGCTGCTTGCAAACAAAAAAACCACCGCTACCAGCGGTGGTTTGTTTGCCGGATCAAGAGCTA
CCAACTCTTTTTCCGAAGGTAACTGGCTTCAGCAGAGCGCAGATACCAAATACTGTCCTTCTAGTGTAGC
CGTAGTTAGGCCACCACTTCAAGAACTCTGTAGCACCGCCTACATACCTCGCTCTGCTAATCCTGTTACC
AGTGGCTGCTGCCAGTGGCGATAAGTCGTGTCTTACCGGGTTGGACTCAAGACGATAGTTACCGGATAAG
GCGCAGCGGTCGGGCTGAACGGGGGGTTCGTGCACACAGCCCAGCTTGGAGCGAACGACCTACACCGAAC
TGAGATACCTACAGCGTGAGCTATGAGAAAGCGCCACGCTTCCCGAAGGGAGAAAGGCGGACAGGTATCC
GGTAAGCGGCAGGGTCGGAACAGGAGAGCGCACGAGGGAGCTTCCAGGGGGAAACGCCTGGTATCTTTAT
AGTCCTGTCGGGTTTCGCCACCTCTGACTTGAGCGTCGATTTTTGTGATGCTCGTCAGGGGGGCGGAGCC
TATGGAAAAACGCCAGCAACGCGGCCTTTTTACGGTTCCTGGCCTTTTGCTGGCCTTTTGCTCACATGTT
CTTTCCTGCGTTATCCCCTGATTCTGTGGATAACCGTATTACCGCCTTTGAGTGAGCTGATACCGCTCGC
CGCAGCCGAACGACCGAGCGCAGCGAGTCAGTGAGCGAGGAAGCGGAAGAGCGCCTGATGCGGTATTTTC
TCCTTACGCATCTGTGCGGTATTTCACACCGCAATGGTGCACTCTCAGTACAATCTGCTCTGATGCCGCA
TAGTTAAGCCAGTATACACTCCGCTATCGCTACGTGACTGGGTCATGGCTGCGCCCCGACACCCGCCAAC
ACCCGCTGACGCGCCCTGACGGGCTTGTCTGCTCCCGGCATCCGCTTACAGACAAGCTGTGACCGTCTCC
GGGAGCTGCATGTGTCAGAGGTTTTCACCGTCATCACCGAAACGCGCGAGGCAGCTGCGGTAAAGCTCAT
CAGCGTGGTCGTGAAGCGATTCACAGATGTCTGCCTGTTCATCCGCGTCCAGCTCGTTGAGTTTCTCCAG
AAGCGTTAATGTCTGGCTTCTGATAAAGCGGGCCATGTTAAGGGCGGTTTTTTCCTGTTTGGTCACTGAT
GCCTCCGTGTAAGGGGGATTTCTGTTCATGGGGGTAATGATACCGATGAAACGAGAGAGGATGCTCACGA
TACGGGTTACTGATGATGAACATGCCCGGTTACTGGAACGTTGTGAGGGTAAACAACTGGCGGTATGGAT
GCGGCGGGACCAGAGAAAAATCACTCAGGGTCAATGCCAGCGCTTCGTTAATACAGATGTAGGTGTTCCA
CAGGGTAGCCAGCAGCATCCTGCGATGCAGATCCGGAACATAATGGTGCAGGGCGCTGACTTCCGCGTTT
CCAGACTTTACGAAACACGGAAACCGAAGACCATTCATGTTGTTGCTCAGGTCGCAGACGTTTTGCAGCA
GCAGTCGCTTCACGTTCGCTCGCGTATCGGTGATTCATTCTGCTAACCAGTAAGGCAACCCCGCCAGCCT
AGCCGGGTCCTCAACGACAGGAGCACGATCATGCGCACCCGTGGCCAGGACCCAACGCTGCCCGAGATGC
GCCGCGTGCGGCTGCTGGAGATGGCGGACGCGATGGATATGTTCTGCCAAGGGTTGGTTTGCGCATTCAC
AGTTCTCCGCAAGAATTGATTGGCTCCAATTCTTGGAGTGGTGAATCCGTTAGCGAGGTGCCGCCGGCTT
CCATTCAGGTCGAGGTGGCCCGGCTCCATGCACCGCGACGCAACGCGGGGAGGCAGACAAGGTATAGGGC
GGCGCCTACAATCCATGCCAACCCGTTCCATGTGCTCGCCGAGGCGGCATAAATCGCCGTGACGATCAGC
GGTCCAATGATCGAAGTTAGGCTGGTAAGAGCCGCGAGCGATCCTTGAAGCTGTCCCTGATGGTCGTCAT
CTACCTGCCTGGACAGCATGGCCTGCAACGCGGGCATCCCGATGCCGCCGGAAGCGAGAAGAATCATAAT
GGGGAAGGCCATCCAGCCTCGCGTCGCGAACGCCAGCAAGACGTAGCCCAGCGCGTCGGCCGCCATGCCG
GCGATAATGGCCTGCTTCTCGCCGAAACGTTTGGTGGCGGGACCAGTGACGAAGGCTTGAGCGAGGGCGT
GCAAGATTCCGAATACCGCAAGCGACAGGCCGATCATCGTCGCGCTCCAGCGAAAGCGGTCCTCGCCGAA
AATGACCCAGAGCGCTGCCGGCACCTGTCCTACGAGTTGCATGATAAAGAAGACAGTCATAAGTGCGGCG
ACGATAGTCATGCCCCGCGCCCACCGGAAGGAGCTGACTGGGTTGAAGGCTCTCAAGGGCATCGGTCGAC
GCTCTCCCTTATGCGACTCCTGCATTAGGAAGCAGCCCAGTAGTAGGTTGAGGCCGTTGAGCACCGCCGC
CGCAAGGAATGGTGCATGCAAGGAGATGGCGCCCAACAGTCCCCCGGCCACGGGGCCTGCCACCATACCC
ACGCCGAAACAAGCGCTCATGAGCCCGAAGTGGCGAGCCCGATCTTCCCCATCGGTGATGTCGGCGATAT
AGGCGCCAGCAACCGCACCTGTGGCGCCGGTGATGCCGGCCACGATGCGTCCGGCGTAGAGGATCGAGAT
CTCGATCCCGCGAAATTAATACGACTCACTATAGGGAGACCACAACGGTTTCCCTCTAGTGCCGGCTCCG
GAGAGCTCTTTAATTAAGCGGCCGCCCTGCAGGACTCGAGTTCTAGAAATAATTTTGTTTAACTTTAAGA
AGGAGATATACATATGAAATCTTCTCACCATCACCATCACCATGGTTCTTCTATGGCTAGCATGTCGGAC
TCAGAAGTCAATCAAGAAGCTAAGCCAGAGGTCAAGCCAGAAGTCAAGCCTGAGACTCACATCAATTTAA
AGGTGTCCGATGGATCTTCAGAGATCTTCTTCAAGATCAAAAAGACCACTCCTTTAAGAAGGCTGATGGA
AGCGTTCGCTAAAAGACAGGGTAAGGAAATGGACTCCTTAAGATTCTTGTACGACGGTATTAGAATTCAA
GCTGATCAGACCCCTGAAGATTTGGACATGGAGGATAACGATATTATTGAGGCTCACAGAGAACAGATTG
GTGGGATCGAGGAAAACCTGTACTTCCAATCCAATATGGAGACCGTGCAAGAACTGATTCCGCTGGCGAA
AGAGATGATGGCGCAGAAACGCAAGGGCAAAATGGTGAAACTGTATGTGCTGGGTAGCGTGCTGGCGCTG
TTCGGTGTGGTTCTGGGCCTGATGGAAACCGTTTGCAGCCCGTTTACCGCGGCGCGTCGTCTGCGTGACC
AGGAAGCGGCGGTGGCGGAACTGCAGGCGGCGCTGGAGCGTCAAGCGCTGCAGAAGCAAGCGCTGCAAGA
AAAAGGCAAGCAACAAGATACCGTTCTGGGTGGCCGTGCGCTGAGCAACCGTCAACATGCGAGCCTGTAA
TAATTGGAAGTGGATAACGGATCCGCGATCGCGGCGCGCCACCTGGTGGCCGGCCGGTACCACGCGTGCG
CGCTGATCCGGCTGCTAACAAAGCCCGAAAGGAAGCTGAGTTGGCTGCTGCCACCGCTGAGCAATAACTA
GCATAACCCCTTGGGGCCTCTAAACGGGTCTTGAGGGGTTTTTTGCTGAAAGGAGGAACTATATCCGGAT
ATCCACAGGACGGGTGTGGTCGCCATGATCGCGTAGTCGATAGTGGCTCCAAGTAGCGAAGCGAGCAGGA
CTGGGCGGCGGCCAAAGCGGTCGGACAGTGCTCCGAGAACGGGTGCGCATAGAAATTGCATCAACGCATA
TAGCGCTAGCAGCACGCCATAGTGACTGGCGATGCTGTCGGAATGGACGATATCCCGCAAGAGGCCCGGC
AGTACCGGCATAACCAAGCCTATGCCTACAGCATCCAGGGTGACGGTGCCGAGGATGACGATGAGCGCAT
TGTTAGATTTCATACACGGTGCCTGACTGCGTTAGCAATTTAACTGTGATAAACTACCGCATTAAAGCTT
ATCGATGATAAGCTGTCAAACATGAGAA
